>Addgene plasmid #98425 | pYZ183 | depositor full sequence | sequence record 180406 | pYZ183 sequence 6420 bps
AGCGCCCAATACGCAAACCGCCTCTCCCCGCGCGTTGGCCGATTCATTAATGCAGCTGGCACGACAGGTT
TCCCGACTGGAAAGCGGGCAGTGAGCGCAACGCAATTAATGTGAGTTAGCTCACTCATTAGGCACCCCAG
GCTTTACACTTTATGCTTCCGGCTCGTATGTTGTGTGGAATTGTGAGCGGATAACAATTTCACACAGGAA
ACAGCTATGACCATGATTACGCCAAGCGCGCAATTAACCCTCACTAAAGGGAACAAAAGCTGGAGCTCCA
CCGCGGTGGCGGCCGCTCTAGAACTAGTCGATCCGCCGGGCTGCAGGAATTCGATATCAAGGTTATCGAT
ACCGTCCACCTCGAGGGGGGGCCCGGTACCCAATTCGCCCTATAGTGAGTCGTATTACGCGCGCTCACTG
GCCGTCGTTTTACAACGTCGTGACTGGGAAAACCCTGGCGTTACCCAACTTAATCGCCTTGCAGCACATC
CCCCTTTCGCCAGCTGGCGTAATAGCGAAGAGGCCCGCACCGATCGCCCTTCCCAACAGTTGCGCAGCCT
GAATGGCGAATGGCGCG
[124 nt withheld, positions 578-701]
C
[91 nt withheld, positions 703-793]
A
[49 nt withheld, positions 795-843]
CCTTTGACGTTGGAGTCCACGTTCTTT
[37 nt withheld, positions 871-907]
ACCCTATCTCGGTCTATTCTTTTGATTTATAAGGGATTTTGCCGATTTCGGCCTATTGGTTAAAAAATGA
GCTGATTTAACAAAAATTTAACGCGAATTTTAACAAAATATTAACGTTTACAATTTAGAGACCGGTTCTT
TGGGTCAAGACCGGGTCTCTGTCGATCGACTCTAGAGGATCAGAAAATTATCGCCATAAAAGACAGAATA
AGTCATCAGCGGTTGTTTCATTTCCTATATTTTTTTTTTATTTTTTTATTTTTTAATAAGGGAAAATTTA
ACGTCTAAGGATACAGAAGATTGTTAGCACATTAAAGTAATAAAGGCTTAAGTAGTAAGTGCCTTAGCAT
GTTATTGTATTTCAAAGGACATAATCTAAAATAATAACAATATCATTTCTCACAAGTTATTCAATTTTCT
TTTTTTTTTCTAATAATATCAAGAATGTATTATTTGTTTGACATAAGTCAACTAATTTATTTAATATGCT
GGATTAATCTTGCAGACATGTAAATTAACAAGTTTTAGTCAAATAACGTTGAAGTTTCAATGAACTCAAA
TAATTTCTCTTTTTTTTTATATAACCATAAGTCTAATCTGATTTATATTTTCCGCAGGGATCAACTGAAG
TTATGACATTTGGATTGGATCACTTATAACCTTGGTCGCCAAATAATACAAAAATCAGCGTTATAAAACA
AAGAAGGTTTTTGTTAAGAAATTAATCCTCTTTCTTGATAAGAAAGTTGAACCGAAATTGCAGATACTGA
TATATGAAAATAATACCCACAATTTTGGGAATAGCGCAAGCCTCAATTTAAACAATAGGTGAGGACACAT
GATAATGACCTCAATGATTGTTAGAAGAAAAGAGCCTCATTACAAAATCGAAAAATGAATGGTTGGGTAC
AAGTTTCCAAAACATGGTAAAGTGGACTTTGCGTATGAGACGTAAATAGAAAAAAACACTTGTTATATGT
TTTCTAGAATTATTGTTGTCTCTTTATGGTTGGATGATGCAAAATAGTAATTTCGGTTAGTTGCTGTAAA
ACACCACGAGACAAATAGATATGGATATTTATTAAATCAGGAAAAACGTAACTCTCGGCTACTGGATGGT
TCAGTCACCCAACGATTACTGGGGAGAGAAAACAGGGCAAAAGCAAAGCTTAAAGGAATCCGATTGTCAT
TCGGCAATGTGCAGCGAAACTAAAAACCGGATAATGGACCTGTTAATCGAAACATTGAAGATAAAGGAAG
AGGAATCCTGGCATATCATCAATTGAATAAGTTGAATTAATTATTTCAATCTCATTCTCACTTTCTGACT
TATAGTCGCTTTGTTAAATCATATGTCGACTCTAGAGGATCCCCGGGTAAAAGGAATGTCTCCCTTGCCA
GTACTGCTAGGGTTTTTCTTTCAAACTATGGAAGCCCATTCAAGCTGCATATTACGATTTTGTTTTTCGC
TTTTAGAAAGTGGTTTAGATGAGATAATAGAAAAATTCTTGATCTCCGACAACGAGTACTTTTATTTTTT
TTGCTAATCACTTTACTCAATATTAGCTCGAAATCGTAGAAACGTAGACGGGTGCGGGATACCGAGTGGT
GTAGTTAAGAATTTTTATAAACCACGTGGCCCAAAAATATGAACCCAAAACGTTTATACATGAGTATACT
TTAAGAAGGCTATACCCCTTCGTGTTAGATGTAGTTTTAGCTACCCAACCCGAGTCTATGAGCTTGACTT
CAGATGTAGAAGGCATTAAATCGTTTTGAATATTAATTAAAAAACGATGAAAATTAAATATTTAAAAGCA
ATCATACGCTGAAAATTTAGTGCTGTGGCTAATCCTTCAACATGGAAATGCCATAAAAGTGACTTTGACA
AAAAAAAAAGTATATACAGGTAGTAAACTCATCTACTTCATTGACTTTGTTTACAGCATGTGGAAGGAGG
AATATTTATTGCTAAATCGTAGTTTAACATTCAATAAGTAATACTATTGAAATTCGACAAGATTGGCCGC
ATGGATGAAAAAGAGGCATTTTGCTTTGGGAGAATTAGTTCAAATTAGAACTGAAAAAAAAAACTTTACG
AGGCAAAAATGTCGGATTGAGATCGTAAAAGTTCGCTCGTCGTCTTTTGCTTTGTGATTGTTTTCATGGA
TACATCTTGCTGGATATTTAAATTTTAGTACTATGTATAAGATATTCTATAAATGTTTTATCACCCAAAC
CTGTTAGCGCCTTCTTAATTCTATTCAATCTGGCTTTTGCTCTGAGACTACTTCTTGGACTTTCACTACT
TGTTAGTTATACGGAATTTGTGTAATTAGAAGTGAAATAATCCTTTCTATTAGTAATGCGAGCTGCAATT
CGAGTCTAACTCCTTAACCACTCGGACATAGTGACTTATCTGACACTCATTGTAAATTAATATATATATA
GGCATTTTGTTTAGTTAAAGGTACTTAAGTAATTAGTATAAACGAACCAATTTTATAATCAGGAAGTTAA
GTGAATGGTAGCACATGTCGTAAAAATTGTGAATTTTTATTGAATAATATTTTAAATACAAGCCTTTCTA
GACTAGGTATACTCATAAACATATATGAGCAAAAGGATAGAGGAGATTACATTGCATCTTCTACAAATTT
ATTTATTGCCCTTTACTGAAAAATTAAATAATGAGTACTAAATGATAAAAAGCGCTCAGTACAAGAAAGA
TTGCAAAAATATTGCATTCTTCATGAATTAAAGTTGCATATAAGGCATATTGAAAGTAATAGTACTAAAA
CAGCAGTTAGCGAAAATTAATAGAATTATATTCGCAAGACAATTGTGACATTAAATTAAAAAATTGTAGA
ATTTTTACTATCCTCTTTAACGCCATGAGCCTTTATAAAAAGGTTAAATTAGTTTTAACATTCTTTTTTT
GAGTAAGAGTTTACAATTTATCAAAACCTGTGTTATTATATTCATTAGTTTCAATTTATTAGCATCTAGA
GAAAAATCAATTGGCAGTTACATTGTTGGAATTTATGAAGAAAAAGAATCTACAACGGAGAATAAGTTGC
TGATCGCTTTCCCTAAAATTGTATATTTTGCTGAGCTTATTTTGACATTTCGTTGAAGTTTTCTCTAATT
CGCATTCATTTTAAGTAAAACAATGAGAAATAAAATTACAAAAAATACAAATTAAAATACAATTTTTAGC
TATAATTATAGACGATGCCCTTGTATCCCATTCTGTCTCGCTTGCCCCTACTTTTTATCTTTTATATACC
ATAATGAACGCTGCCGCTACTAACCATACCCCGATTTTACATTTCGGACTCCCAAGGACGTACAAAATAG
AAAACTATAGAAAAAAATAATCAGAAAATAGCATGTCATCTCTTTGTAAAACGCGTTTGCAAGAAGAAAG
GAAACAATGGAGAAGAGATCATCCATTTGTATGTAAATTTTAGTAAACTTGAAGAAATCACTAACAACTT
CTCTTACTTAGGGATTCTATGCAAAACCTTGTAAATCATCTGATGGAGGACTCGATTTAATGAATTGGAA
GGTTGGATTTCCAGGTGGCACTTTTCGGGGAAATGTGCGCGGAACCCCTATTTGTTTATTTTTCTAAATA
CATTCAAATATGTATCCGCTCATGAGACAATAACCCTGATAAATGCTTCAATAATATTGAAAAAGGAAGA
GTATGAGTATTCAACATTTCCGTGTCGCCCTTATTCCCTTTTTTGCGGCATTTTGCCTTCCTGTTTTTGC
TCACCCAGAAACGCTGGTGAAAGTAAAAGATGCTGAAGATCAGTTGGGTGCACGAGTGGGTTACATCGAA
CTGGATCTCAACAGCGGTAAGATCCTTGAGAGTTTTCGCCCCGAAGAACGTTTTCCAATGATGAGCACTT
TTAAAGTTCTGCTATGTGGCGCGGTATTATCCCGTATTGACGCCGGGCAAGAGCAACTCGGTCGCCGCAT
ACACTATTCTCAGAATGACTTGGTTGAGTACTCACCAGTCACAGAAAAGCATCTTACGGATGGCATGACA
GTAAGAGAATTATGCAGTGCTGCCATAACCATGAGTGATAACACTGCGGCCAACTTACTTCTGACAACGA
TCGGAGGACCGAAGGAGCTAACCGCTTTTTTGCACAACATGGGGGATCATGTAACTCGCCTTGATCGTTG
GGAACCGGAGCTGAATGAAGCCATACCAAACGACGAGCGTGACACCACGATGCCTGTAGCAATGGCAACA
ACGTTGCGCAAACTATTAACTGGCGAACTACTTACTCTAGCTTCCCGGCAACAATTAATAGACTGGATGG
AGGCGGATAAAGTTGCAGGACCACTTCTGCGCTCGGCCCTTCCGGCTGGCTGGTTTATTGCTGATAAATC
TGGAGCCGGTGAGCGTGGATCTCGCGGTATCATTGCAGCACTGGGGCCAGATGGTAAGCCCTCCCGTATC
GTAGTTATCTACACGACGGGGAGTCAGGCAACTATGGATGAACGAAATAGACAGATCGCTGAGATAGGTG
CCTCACTGATTAAGCATTGGTAACTGTCAGACCAAGTTTACTCATATATACTTTAGATTGATTTAAAACT
TCATTTTTAATTTAAAAGGATCTAGGTGAAGATCCTTTTTGATAATCTCATGACCAAAATCCCTTAACGT
GAGTTTTCGTTCCACTGAGCGTCAGACCCCGTAGAAAAGATCAAAGGATCTTCTTGAGATCCTTTTTTTC
TGCGCGTAATCTGCTGCTTGCAAACAAAAAAACCACCGCTACCAGCGGTGGTTTGTTTGCCGGATCAAGA
GCTACCAACTCTTTTTCCGAAGGTAACTGGCTTCAGCAGAGCGCAGATACCAAATACTGTCCTTCTAGTG
TAGCCGTAGTTAGGCCACCACTTCAAGAACTCTGTAGCACCGCCTACATACCTCGCTCTGCTAATCCTGT
TACCAGTGGCTGCTGCCAGTGGCGATAAGTCGTGTCTTACCGGGTTGGACTCAAGACGATAGTTACCGGA
TAAGGCGCAGCGGTCGGGCTGAACGGGGGGTTCGTGCACACAGCCCAGCTTGGAGCGAACGACCTACACC
GAACTGAGATACCTACAGCGTGAGCATTGAGAAAGCGCCACGCTTCCCGAAGGGAGAAAGGCGGACAGGT
ATCCGGTAAGCGGCAGGGTCGGAACAGGAGAGCGCACGAGGGAGCTTCCAGGGGGAAACGCCTGGTATCT
TTATAGTCCTGTCGGGTTTCGCCACCTCTGACTTGAGCGTCGATTTTTGTGATGCTCGTCAGGGGGGCGG
AGCCTATGGAAAAACGCCAGCAACGCGGCCTTTTTACGGTTCCTGGCCTTTTGCTGGCCTTTTGCTCACA
TGTTCTTTCCTGCGTTATCCCCTGATTCTGTGGATAACCGTATTACCGCCTTTGAGTGAGCTGATACCGC
TCGCCGCAGCCGAACGACCGAGCGCAGCGAGTCAGTGAGCGAGGAAGCGGAAG
Features (pLannotate 1.2.2; 17 found; start..end, strand, type, name):
      2..94      +  CDS            lacI (fragment): lac repressor; lacI; The lac repressor binds to the lac operator to inhibit transcription in E. coli. This inhibition can be relieved by adding lactose or isopropyl-β-D-thiogalactopyranoside (IPTG).
    107..128     +  protein_bind   CAP binding site: CAP binding activates transcription in the presence of cAMP. E. coli catabolite activator protein
    143..173     +  promoter       lac promoter: promoter for the E. coli lac operon
    181..197     +  protein_bind   lac operator: The lac repressor binds to the lac operator to inhibit transcription in E. coli. This inhibition can be relieved by adding lactose or isopropyl-β-D-thiogalactopyranoside (IPTG). lac repressor encoded by lacI
    242..260     +  promoter       T3 promoter: promoter for bacteriophage T3 RNA polymerase
    273..380     +  misc_feature   MCS: pBluescript multiple cloning site
    389..407     -  promoter       T7 promoter: promoter for bacteriophage T7 RNA polymerase
    415..570     +  CDS            lacZα (fragment): LacZα fragment of β-galactosidase; lacZ fragment
    578..1033    +  rep_origin     f1 ori (sequence partly withheld): f1 bacteriophage origin of replication; arrow indicates direction of (+) strand synthesis
   1098..2258    +  promoter       nmt1 P41 promoter: mutant nmt1 promoter from Schizosaccharomyces pombe, conferring medium strength thiamine-repressible expression
   2262..2286    -  misc_feature   MCS (fragment): pUC18/19 multiple cloning site
   3356..4139    -  rep_origin     ars1: Schizosaccharomyces pombe autonomously replicating sequence ars1
   4300..4365    +  CDS            hus5 (fragment): UBC9_SCHPO - Also known as ubc9. Experimental evidence at protein level: Swiss-Prot protein existence level 1. Catalyzes the covalent attachment of ubiquitin-like protein SUMO/Smt3 to other proteins. Required for efficient recovery from DNA damage or S-phase arrest and normal mitosis. This may be as part of a checkpoint independent recovery process. From Schizosaccharomyces pombe (strain 972 / ATCC 24843) (Fission yeast).
   4419..4493    +  CDS            hus5 (fragment): UBC9_SCHPO - Also known as ubc9. Experimental evidence at protein level: Swiss-Prot protein existence level 1. Catalyzes the covalent attachment of ubiquitin-like protein SUMO/Smt3 to other proteins. Required for efficient recovery from DNA damage or S-phase arrest and normal mitosis. This may be as part of a checkpoint independent recovery process. From Schizosaccharomyces pombe (strain 972 / ATCC 24843) (Fission yeast).
   4515..4619    +  promoter       AmpR promoter: bla
   4620..5480    +  CDS            AmpR: β-lactamase; bla; confers resistance to ampicillin, carbenicillin, and related antibiotics
   5651..6239    +  rep_origin     ori: high-copy-number ColE1/pMB1/pBR322/pUC origin of replication
