>Addgene plasmid #98425 | pYZ183 | addgene full sequence | sequence record 199358 | Addgene NGS Result
AGCGCCCAATACGCAAACCGCCTCTCCCCGCGCGTTGGCCGATTCATTAATGCAGCTGGCACGACAGGTT
TCCCGACTGGAAAGCGGGCAGTGAGCGCAACGCAATTAATGTGAGTTAGCTCACTCATTAGGCACCCCAG
GCTTTACACTTTATGCTTCCGGCTCGTATGTTGTGTGGAATTGTGAGCGGATAACAATTTCACACAGGAA
ACAGCTATGACCATGATTACGCCAAGCGCGCAATTAACCCTCACTAAAGGGAACAAAAGCTGGAGCTCCA
CCGCGGTGGCGGCCGCTCTAGAACTAGTCGATCCGCCGGGCTGCAGGAATTCGATATCAAGGTTATCGAT
ACCGTCCACCTCGAGGGGGGGCCCGGTACCCAATTCGCCCTATAGTGAGTCGTATTACGCGCGCTCACTG
GCCGTCGTTTTACAACGTCGTGACTGGGAAAACCCTGGCGTTACCCAACTTAATCGCCTTGCAGCACATC
CCCCTTTCGCCAGCTGGCGTAATAGCGAAGAGGCCCGCACCGATCGCCCTTCCCAACAGTTGCGCAGCCT
GAATGGCGAATGG
[124 nt withheld, positions 574-697]
C
[91 nt withheld, positions 699-789]
A
[49 nt withheld, positions 791-839]
CCTTTGACGTTGGAGTCCACGTTCTTT
[37 nt withheld, positions 867-903]
ACCCTATCTCGGTCTATTCTTTTGATTTATAAGGGATTTTGCCGATTTCGGCCTATTGGTTAAAAAATGA
GCTGATTTAACAAAAATTTAACGCGAATTTTAACAAAATATTAACGTTTACAATTTAGAGACCGGTTCTT
TGGTCAAGACCGGGTCTCTGTCGATCGACTCTAGAGGATCAGAAAATTATCGCCATAAAAGACAGAATAA
GTCATCAGCGGTTGTTTCATTTCCTATATTTTTTTTTTATTTTTTTATTTTTTAATAAGGGAAAATTTAA
CGTCTAAGGATACAGAAGATTGTTAGCACATTAAAGTAATAAAGGCTTAAGTAGTAAGTGCCTTAGCATG
TTATTGTATTTCAAAGGACATAATCTAAAATAATAACAATATCATTTCTCACAAGTTATTCAATTTTCTT
TTTTTTTTCTAATAATATCAAGAATGTATTATTTGTTTGACATAAGTCAACTAATTTATTTAATATGCTG
GATTAATCTTGCAGACATGTAAATTAACAAGTTTTAGTCAAATAACGTTGAAGTTTCAATGAACTCAAAT
AATTTCTCTTTTTTTTTATATAACCATAATCTGATTTATATTTTCCGCAGGGATCAACTGAAGTTATGAC
ATTTGGATTGGATCACTTATAACCTTGGTCGCCAAATAATACAAAAATCAGCGTTATAAAACAAAGAAGG
TTTTTGTTAAGAAATTAATCCTCTTTCTTGATAAGAAAGTTGAACCGAAATTGCAGATACTGATATATGA
AAATAATACCCACAATTTTGGGAATAGCGCAAGCCTCAATTTAAACAATAGGTGAGGACACATGATAATG
ACCTCAATGATTGTTAGAAGAAAAGAGCCTCATTACAAAATCGAAAAATGAATGGTTGGGTACAAGTTTC
CAAAACATGGTAAAGTGGACTTTGCGTATGAGACGTAAATAGAAAAAAACACTTGTTATATGTTTTCTAG
AATTATTGTTGTCTCTTTATGGTTGGATGATGCAAAATAGTAATTTCGGTTAGTTGCTGTAAAACACCAC
GAGACAAATAGATATGGATATTTATTAAATCAGGAAAAACGTAACTCTCGGCTACTGGATGGTTCAGTCA
CCCAACGATTACTGGGGAGAGAAAACAGGGCAAAAGCAAAGCTTAAAGGAATCCGATTGTCATTCGGCAA
TGTGCAGCGAAACTAAAAACCGGATAATGGACCTGTTAATCGAAACATTGAAGATAAAGGAAGAGGAATC
CTGGCATATCATCAATTGAATAAGTTGAATTAATTATTTCAATCTCATTCTCACTTTCTGACTTATAGTC
GCTTTGTTAAATCATATGTCGACTCTAGAGGATCCCCGGGTAAAAGGAATGTCTCCCTTGCCAGTACTGC
TAGGGTTTTTCTTTCAAACTATGGAAGCCCATTCAAGCTGCATATTACGATTTTGTTTTTCGCTTTTAGA
AAGTGGTTTAGATGAGATAATAGAAAAATTCTTGATCTCCGACAACGAGTACTTTTATTTTTTTTGCTAA
TCACTTTACTCAATATTAGCTCGAAATCGTAGAAACGTAGACGGGTGCGGGATACCGAGTGGTGTAGTTA
AGAATTTTTATAAACCACGTGGCCCAAAAATATGAACCCAAAACGTTTATACATGAGTATACTTTAAGAA
GGCTATACCCCTTCGTGTTAGATGTAGTTTTAGCTACCCAACCCGAGTCTATGAGCTTGACTTCAGATGT
AGAAGGCATTAAATCGTTTTGAATATTAATTAAAAAACGATGAAAATTAAATATTTAAAAGCAATCATAC
GCTGAAAATTTAGTGCTGTGGCTAATCCTTCAACATGGAAATGCCATAAAAGTGACTTTGACAAAAAAAA
AAGTATATACAGGTAGTAAACTCATCTACTTCATTGACTTTGTTTACAGCATGTGGAAGGAGGAATATTT
ATTGCTAAATCGTAGTTTAACATTCAATAAGTAATACTATTGAAATTCGACAAGATTGGCCGCATGGATG
AAAAAGAGGCATTTTGCTTTGGGAGAATTAGTCCAAATTAGAACTGAAAAAAAAACTTTACGAGGCAAAA
ATGTCGGATTGAGATCGTAAAAGTTCGCTCGTCGTCTTTTGCTTTGTGATTGTTTTCATGGATACATCTT
GCTGGATATTTAAATTTTAGTACTATGTATAAGATATTCTATAAATGTTTTATCACCCAAACCTGTTAGC
GCCTTCTTAATTCTATTCAATCTGGCTTTTGCTCTGAGACTACTTCTTGGACTTTCACTACTTGTTAGTT
ATACGGAATTTGTGTAATTAGAAGTGAAATAATCCTTTCTATTAGTAATGCGAGCTGCAATTCGAGTCTA
ACTCCTTAACCACTCGGACATAGTGACTTATCTGACACTCATTGTAAATTAATATATATATAGGCATTTT
GTTTAGTTAAAGGTACTTAAGTAATTAGTATAAACGAACCAATTTTATAATCAGGAAGTTAAGTGAATGG
TAGCACATGTCGTAAAAATTGTGAATTTTTATTGAATAATATTTTAAATACAAGCCTTTCTAGACTAGGT
ATACTCATAAACATATATGAGCAAAAGGATAGAGGAGATTACATTGCATCTTCTACAAATTTATTTATTG
CCCTTTACTGAAAAATTAAATAATGAGTACTAAATGATAAAAAGCGCTCAGTACAAGAAAGATTGCAAAA
ATATTGCATTCTTCATGAATTAAAGTTGCATATAAGGCATATTGAAAGTAATAGTACTAAAACAGCAGTT
AGCGAAAATTAATAGAATTATATTCGCAAGACAATTGTGACATTAAATTAAAAAATTGTAGAATTTTTAC
TATCCTCTTTAACGCCATGAGCCTTTATAAAAAGGTTAAATTAGTTTTAACATTCTTTTTTTGAGTAAGA
GTTTACAATTTATCAAAACCTGTGTTATTATATTCATTAGTTTCAATTTATTAGCATCTAGAGAAAAATC
AATTGGCAGTTACATTGTTGGAATTTATGAAGAAAAAGAATCTACAACGGAGAATAAGTTGCTGATCGCT
TTCCCTAAAATTGTATATTTTGCTGAGCTTATTTTGACATTTCGTTGAAGTTTTCTCTAATTCGCATTCA
TTTTAAGTAAAACAATGAGAAATAAAATTACAAAAAATACAAATTAAAATACAATTTTTAGCTATAATTA
TAGACGATGCCCTTGTATCCCATTCTGTCTCGCTTGCCCCTACTTTTTATCTTTTATATACCATAATGAA
CGCTGCCGCTACTAACCATACCCCGATTTTACATTTCGGACTCCCAAGGACGTACAAAATAGAAAACTAT
AGAAAAAAATAATCAGAAAATAGCATGTCATCTCTTTGTAAAACGCGTTTGCAAGAAGAAAGGAAACAAT
GGAGAAGAGATCATCCATTTGTATGTAAATTTTAGTAAACTTGAAGAAATCACTAACAACTTCTCTTACT
TAGGGATTCTATGCAAAACCTTGTAAATCATCTGATGGAGGACTCGATTTAATGAATTGGAAGGTTGGAT
TTCCAGGTGGCACTTTTCGGGGAAATGTGCGCGGAACCCCTATTTGTTTATTTTTCTAAATACATTCAAA
TATGTATCCGCTCATGAGACAATAACCCTGATAAATGCTTCAATAATATTGAAAAAGGAAGAGTATGAGT
ATTCAACATTTCCGTGTCGCCCTTATTCCCTTTTTTGCGGCATTTTGCCTTCCTGTTTTTGCTCACCCAG
AAACGCTGGTGAAAGTAAAAGATGCTGAAGATCAGTTGGGTGCACGAGTGGGTTACATCGAACTGGATCT
CAACAGCGGTAAGATCCTTGAGAGTTTTCGCCCCGAAGAACGTTTTCCAATGATGAGCACTTTTAAAGTT
CTGCTATGTGGCGCGGTATTATCCCGTATTGACGCCGGGCAAGAGCAACTCGGTCGCCGCATACACTATT
CTCAGAATGACTTGGTTGAGTACTCACCAGTCACAGAAAAGCATCTTACGGATGGCATGACAGTAAGAGA
ATTATGCAGTGCTGCCATAACCATGAGTGATAACACTGCGGCCAACTTACTTCTGACAACGATCGGAGGA
CCGAAGGAGCTAACCGCTTTTTTGCACAACATGGGGGATCATGTAACTCGCCTTGATCGTTGGGAACCGG
AGCTGAATGAAGCCATACCAAACGACGAGCGTGACACCACGATGCCTGTAGCAATGGCAACAACGTTGCG
CAAACTATTAACTGGCGAACTACTTACTCTAGCTTCCCGGCAACAATTAATAGACTGGATGGAGGCGGAT
AAAGTTGCAGGACCACTTCTGCGCTCGGCCCTTCCGGCTGGCTGGTTTATTGCTGATAAATCTGGAGCCG
GTGAGCGTGGATCTCGCGGTATCATTGCAGCACTGGGGCCAGATGGTAAGCCCTCCCGTATCGTAGTTAT
CTACACGACGGGGAGTCAGGCAACTATGGATGAACGAAATAGACAGATCGCTGAGATAGGTGCCTCACTG
ATTAAGCATTGGTAACTGTCAGACCAAGTTTACTCATATATACTTTAGATTGATTTAAAACTTCATTTTT
AATTTAAAAGGATCTAGGTGAAGATCCTTTTTGATAATCTCATGACCAAAATCCCTTAACGTGAGTTTTC
GTTCCACTGAGCGTCAGACCCCGTAGAAAAGATCAAAGGATCTTCTTGAGATCCTTTTTTTCTGCGCGTA
ATCTGCTGCTTGCAAACAAAAAAACCACCGCTACCAGCGGTGGTTTGTTTGCCGGATCAAGAGCTACCAA
CTCTTTTTCCGAAGGTAACTGGCTTCAGCAGAGCGCAGATACCAAATACTGTTCTTCTAGTGTAGCCGTA
GTTAGGCCACCACTTCAAGAACTCTGTAGCACCGCCTACATACCTCGCTCTGCTAATCCTGTTACCAGTG
GCTGCTGCCAGTGGCGATAAGTCGTGTCTTACCGGGTTGGACTCAAGACGATAGTTACCGGATAAGGCGC
AGCGGTCGGGCTGAACGGGGGGTTCGTGCACACAGCCCAGCTTGGAGCGAACGACCTACACCGAACTGAG
ATACCTACAGCGTGAGCTATGAGAAAGCGCCACGCTTCCCGAAGGGAGAAAGGCGGACAGGTATCCGGTA
AGCGGCAGGGTCGGAACAGGAGAGCGCACGAGGGAGCTTCCAGGGGGAAACGCCTGGTATCTTTATAGTC
CTGTCGGGTTTCGCCACCTCTGACTTGAGCGTCGATTTTTGTGATGCTCGTCAGGGGGGCGGAGCCTATG
GAAAAACGCCAGCAACGCGGCCTTTTTACGGTTCCTGGCCTTTTGCTGGCCTTTTGCTCACATGTTCTTT
CCTGCGTTATCCCCTGATTCTGTGGATAACCGTATTACCGCCTTTGAGTGAGCTGATACCGCTCGCCGCA
GCCGAACGACCGAGCGCAGCGAGTCAGTGAGCGAGGAAGCGGAAG
Features (pLannotate 1.2.2; 17 found; start..end, strand, type, name):
      2..94      +  CDS            lacI (fragment): lac repressor; lacI; The lac repressor binds to the lac operator to inhibit transcription in E. coli. This inhibition can be relieved by adding lactose or isopropyl-β-D-thiogalactopyranoside (IPTG).
    107..128     +  protein_bind   CAP binding site: CAP binding activates transcription in the presence of cAMP. E. coli catabolite activator protein
    143..173     +  promoter       lac promoter: promoter for the E. coli lac operon
    181..197     +  protein_bind   lac operator: The lac repressor binds to the lac operator to inhibit transcription in E. coli. This inhibition can be relieved by adding lactose or isopropyl-β-D-thiogalactopyranoside (IPTG). lac repressor encoded by lacI
    242..260     +  promoter       T3 promoter: promoter for bacteriophage T3 RNA polymerase
    273..380     +  misc_feature   MCS: pBluescript multiple cloning site
    389..407     -  promoter       T7 promoter: promoter for bacteriophage T7 RNA polymerase
    415..570     +  CDS            lacZα (fragment): LacZα fragment of β-galactosidase; lacZ fragment
    574..1029    +  rep_origin     f1 ori (sequence partly withheld): f1 bacteriophage origin of replication; arrow indicates direction of (+) strand synthesis
   1093..2247    +  promoter       nmt1 promoter: wild-type nmt1 promoter from Schizosaccharomyces pombe, conferring strong thiamine-repressible expression
   2251..2275    -  misc_feature   MCS (fragment): pUC18/19 multiple cloning site
   3344..4127    -  rep_origin     ars1: Schizosaccharomyces pombe autonomously replicating sequence ars1
   4288..4353    +  CDS            hus5 (fragment): UBC9_SCHPO - Also known as ubc9. Experimental evidence at protein level: Swiss-Prot protein existence level 1. Catalyzes the covalent attachment of ubiquitin-like protein SUMO/Smt3 to other proteins. Required for efficient recovery from DNA damage or S-phase arrest and normal mitosis. This may be as part of a checkpoint independent recovery process. From Schizosaccharomyces pombe (strain 972 / ATCC 24843) (Fission yeast).
   4407..4481    +  CDS            hus5 (fragment): UBC9_SCHPO - Also known as ubc9. Experimental evidence at protein level: Swiss-Prot protein existence level 1. Catalyzes the covalent attachment of ubiquitin-like protein SUMO/Smt3 to other proteins. Required for efficient recovery from DNA damage or S-phase arrest and normal mitosis. This may be as part of a checkpoint independent recovery process. From Schizosaccharomyces pombe (strain 972 / ATCC 24843) (Fission yeast).
   4503..4607    +  promoter       AmpR promoter: bla
   4608..5468    +  CDS            AmpR: β-lactamase; bla; confers resistance to ampicillin, carbenicillin, and related antibiotics
   5639..6227    +  rep_origin     ori: high-copy-number ColE1/pMB1/pBR322/pUC origin of replication
