[The description below was written by a language model from this plasmid's Addgene catalogue record and pLannotate feature annotations shown in this document.]
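Description:
pYZ183 is an empty-backbone episomal expression vector for the fission yeast Schizosaccharomyces pombe, about 6.4 kb in size. It is a shuttle plasmid. In E. coli it is maintained at high copy through a ColE1/pUC-type origin and selected with ampicillin via the bla gene, and in S. pombe the ars1 autonomously replicating sequence supports extrachromosomal replication. An f1 phage origin is also present, along with a pBluescript-style segment containing the lac promoter and operator, T3 and T7 promoters flanking a multiple cloning site, and a lacZα fragment. The catalogue entry describes the plasmid as having no marker, and no yeast selectable marker appears in either feature table, so a marker would need to be added before the plasmid could be selected in yeast.

The expression unit is driven by the nmt41 promoter, an attenuated mutant of the thiamine-repressible nmt1 promoter that gives medium-strength expression which is shut down by thiamine in the medium. Annotation of the depositor sequence identifies this P41 variant, whereas annotation of the slightly shorter repository-sequenced record calls the same region wild-type nmt1. The two versions differ only slightly, so this may simply reflect annotation matching. Downstream of the promoter is a short pUC-type polylinker fragment, and the catalogue describes an empty BsaI pad, which presumably serves as a Type IIS entry site for Golden Gate-style insertion of a coding sequence. The pad itself and any terminator are not annotated. Two short hus5 matches near ars1 are probably incidental genomic fragments. The associated publication concerns optimised common entry vectors for S. pombe, in line with use of this plasmid as a modular starting scaffold.
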