Addgene plasmid #98425: pYZ183
Purpose: (Empty Backbone) Pombe Expression Vector - nmt41 promoter with empty BsaI-pad - no marker
Depositing lab: Jef Boeke. Depositing organization: NYU Grossman School of Medicine. Publication: Construction of Designer Selectable Marker Deletions with CRISPR-Cas9 Toolbox in Schizosaccharomyces pombe and Optimized Design of Common Entry Vectors. Zhao Y, Boeke JD. G3 (Bethesda). 2018 Jan 10. pii: g3.117.300363. doi: 10.1534/g3.117.300363. PubMed 29321167.
Backbone
  Vector backbone: pYZ183
  Backbone size (bp): 6420
  Vector type: Yeast Expression
Growth in bacteria
  Bacterial resistance: Ampicillin, 100 μg/mL
  Growth temperature: 37°C
  Growth strain: DH5alpha
  Copy number: High Copy
Terms and licenses: Academic/Nonprofit Terms; Industry Terms: Not Available to Industry
How to cite: pYZ183 was a gift from Jef Boeke (Addgene plasmid # 98425 ; http://n2t.net/addgene:98425 ; RRID:Addgene_98425)
